Addgene plasmid #212562: pTwist-SARS-CoV-2 Spike-deltaC18 N481K (AAA)
Purpose: Encodes SARS-CoV-2 spike N481K for pseudovirus production
Depositing lab: Alejandro Balazs. Depositing organization: Massachusetts General Hospital. Publication: Ongoing evolution of SARS-CoV-2 drives escape from mRNA vaccine-induced humoral immunity. Roederer AL, Cao Y, Denis KS, Sheehan ML, Li CJ, Lam EC, Gregory DJ, Poznansky MC, Iafrate AJ, Canaday DH, Gravenstein S, Garcia-Beltran WF, Balazs AB. medRxiv [Preprint]. 2024 Mar 7:2024.03.05.24303815. doi: 10.1101/2024.03.05.24303815. PubMed 38496628.
Backbone
  Vector backbone: pTwist-CMV-BetaGlobin-WPRE-Neo
  Backbone manufacturer: Twist
  Vector type: Mammalian Expression
Growth in bacteria
  Bacterial resistance: Ampicillin, 100 μg/mL
  Growth temperature: 37°C
  Growth strain: DH5alpha
  Copy number: High Copy
Gene/Insert
  Gene/Insert name: SARS-CoV-2 Spike N481K
  Species: Severe acute respiratory syndrome coronavirus 2
  Mutation: N481K
  Entrez Gene: S (a.k.a. GU280_gp02, spike glycoprotein)
  Promoter: CAG
  Cloning method: Ligation Independent Cloning
Terms and licenses: Academic/Nonprofit Terms; Industry Terms: Not Available to Industry
Depositor comments: Please visit https://www.medrxiv.org/content/10.1101/2024.03.05.24303815v1 for medRxiv preprint.
How to cite: pTwist-SARS-CoV-2 Spike-deltaC18 N481K (AAA) was a gift from Alejandro Balazs (Addgene plasmid # 212562 ; http://n2t.net/addgene:212562 ; RRID:Addgene_212562)
