[The description below was written by a language model from this plasmid's Addgene catalogue record and pLannotate feature annotations shown in this document.]
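Description:
pTwist-SARS-CoV-2 Spike-deltaC18 N481K (AAA) is a mammalian expression plasmid of about 10.5 kb, built on the Twist pTwist-CMV-BetaGlobin-WPRE-Neo backbone. It encodes the SARS-CoV-2 spike glycoprotein carrying the N481K substitution. As the name indicates, the spike lacks its C-terminal 18 residues, a cytoplasmic-tail truncation commonly used to improve spike incorporation into pseudotyped particles. The "(AAA)" in the name likely denotes the codon used for the substituted lysine, though the record does not explain it. The plasmid replicates in E. coli from a high-copy ColE1/pUC-type origin and is selected with ampicillin through the AmpR β-lactamase gene.

The catalogue lists the promoter as CAG, but the annotated sequence shows a CMV enhancer, CMV promoter elements and a truncated human β-globin intron upstream of the spike ORF. This matches the CMV-BetaGlobin backbone name, so the promoter field should be treated with caution. The intron and the WPRE downstream of the coding sequence both serve to boost transcript processing and expression, and an SV40 polyadenylation signal is annotated after the WPRE. The expression unit is flanked by short β-globin insulator elements and by bacterial and T7 terminators, which help isolate it from neighbouring transcription. A separate cassette contains the SV40 early promoter, the neo gene and a bGH poly(A) signal, and would allow G418 selection in mammalian cells.

The stated purpose is pseudovirus production: the plasmid supplies the mutant spike as the envelope protein when co-transfected with packaging and reporter components. The associated study examined how evolving SARS-CoV-2 variants escape antibody responses elicited by mRNA vaccines, and single-mutation spike constructs such as this one allow the contribution of an individual substitution to neutralization to be assessed.
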