Features (pLannotate 1.2.2; 21 found; start..end, strand, type, name):
      2..3766    +  CDS            S: SPIKE_SARS2 - Experimental evidence at protein level: Swiss-Prot protein existence level 1. [Spike glycoprotein]: May down-regulate host tetherin (BST2) by lysosomal degradation, thereby counteracting its antiviral activity. From Severe acute respiratory syndrome coronavirus 2 (2019-nCoV) (SARS-CoV-2).
   3840..4428    +  misc_feature   WPRE: woodchuck hepatitis virus posttranscriptional regulatory element
   4481..4602    -  polyA_signal   SV40 poly(A) signal: SV40 polyadenylation signal
   4625..4694    -  CDS            large T antigen (fragment): large T antigen from SV40 (simian virus 40)
   4717..4763    +  terminator     T7 terminator: transcription terminator for bacteriophage T7 RNA polymerase
   4793..4929    +  terminator     rrnG terminator: transcription terminator from the E. coli ribosomal RNA rrnG operon (Albrechtsen et al., 1991)
   4974..5045    +  misc_feature   3' β-globin insulator: insulator downstream of the human β-globin locus (Farrell et al., 2002)
   5090..5286    +  promoter       SV40 promoter: SV40 early promoter
   5300..6091    +  CDS            neo: KKA2_KLEPN - Also known as kan, nptII. Experimental evidence at protein level: Swiss-Prot protein existence level 1. Resistance to kanamycin, neomycin, paromomycin, ribostamycin, butirosin and gentamicin B. From Klebsiella pneumoniae.
   6105..6329    +  polyA_signal   bGH poly(A) signal: bovine growth hormone polyadenylation signal
   6525..7113    -  rep_origin     ori: high-copy-number ColE1/pMB1/pBR322/pUC origin of replication
   7285..7349    -  CDS            bla(M) (fragment): β-lactamase lacking the signal sequence; bla(M); allows cytosolic expression of β-lactamase
   7859..8719    +  CDS            AmpR: β-lactamase; bla; confers resistance to ampicillin, carbenicillin, and related antibiotics
   8732..8868    +  terminator     rrnG terminator: transcription terminator from the E. coli ribosomal RNA rrnG operon (Albrechtsen et al., 1991)
   9020..9091    +  misc_feature   5' β-globin insulator: insulator upstream of the human β-globin locus (Farrell et al., 2002)
   9096..9142    -  terminator     T7 terminator: transcription terminator for bacteriophage T7 RNA polymerase
   9160..9208    -  polyA_signal   poly(A) signal: synthetic polyadenylation signal
   9289..9592    +  enhancer       CMV enhancer: human cytomegalovirus immediate early enhancer
   9665..9682    -  promoter       CMV promoter (fragment): human cytomegalovirus (CMV) immediate early promoter
   9745..9796    +  promoter       CMVd2 promoter: truncated human cytomegalovirus (CMV) immediate early promoter that yields moderately reduced expression relative to the full-length promoter
   9930..10405   +  intron         β-globin intron: internally truncated intron from human β-globin
>Addgene plasmid #212562 | pTwist-SARS-CoV-2 Spike-deltaC18 N481K (AAA) | addgene full sequence | sequence record 431576 | Addgene NGS Result
CATGTTTGTGTTCCTCGTTCTCCTGCCCCTCGTTTCTTCCCAATGCGTGAACCTCACAACTAGAACGCAG
CTCCCACCCGCTTACACGAACTCTTTTACTCGTGGAGTATACTATCCCGATAAAGTCTTTAGGTCCAGTG
TCCTTCATTCTACTCAAGACCTTTTCCTGCCATTCTTCTCAAATGTCACCTGGTTCCATGCTATCCACGT
TTCTGGCACCAACGGAACTAAACGATTTGATAATCCCGTCTTGCCATTTAACGATGGCGTATACTTTGCC
TCAACGGAGAAGTCCAACATTATCCGGGGATGGATATTTGGCACCACCCTGGACTCCAAGACACAGTCTC
TCCTCATTGTGAACAACGCCACCAATGTCGTCATCAAAGTCTGTGAATTTCAATTTTGTAACGATCCCTT
TCTCGGGGTTTATTATCATAAGAATAACAAGTCTTGGATGGAGTCAGAGTTCCGCGTTTACAGTTCCGCT
AACAACTGTACTTTTGAGTACGTTTCCCAACCATTTCTCATGGATCTTGAAGGGAAGCAAGGCAACTTCA
AGAATCTCCGCGAATTTGTGTTTAAGAATATAGACGGCTACTTCAAAATTTATAGCAAGCATACCCCGAT
AAATCTGGTTCGGGATCTCCCTCAAGGCTTCTCCGCGTTGGAACCCCTCGTGGACTTGCCGATTGGCATC
AACATCACCCGGTTCCAAACCCTTCTTGCCCTTCATCGAAGCTACCTCACGCCTGGCGACAGTAGTAGTG
GTTGGACAGCGGGCGCAGCAGCCTACTATGTGGGATATTTGCAACCACGCACCTTTCTTCTCAAATATAA
CGAAAACGGAACAATTACCGATGCCGTAGACTGTGCCCTCGATCCCCTGTCCGAAACTAAATGCACACTC
AAGTCCTTCACAGTTGAGAAAGGCATATACCAAACCAGTAACTTCCGCGTCCAACCCACCGAATCCATTG
TTCGATTCCCTAACATCACCAATTTGTGTCCTTTCGGTGAAGTATTTAATGCCACTCGATTTGCATCAGT
TTATGCCTGGAATCGCAAGCGAATATCAAATTGTGTTGCAGATTATAGTGTCCTGTATAATAGCGCATCA
TTCAGCACTTTTAAGTGTTATGGGGTCAGCCCTACGAAATTGAATGACTTGTGTTTTACCAACGTTTACG
CAGATTCTTTCGTCATACGCGGCGACGAAGTCCGACAGATTGCACCGGGGCAAACCGGAAAGATAGCAGA
CTATAATTATAAGTTGCCGGATGACTTCACCGGCTGCGTTATAGCATGGAACTCCAATAATCTCGATTCA
AAAGTCGGCGGCAACTATAATTATCTTTACCGCCTGTTTCGCAAGTCAAATCTGAAGCCCTTTGAACGTG
ACATCTCCACCGAAATTTATCAAGCTGGCAGCACCCCATGTAAAGGAGTGGAAGGGTTTAACTGTTATTT
TCCCCTTCAATCATACGGATTTCAACCAACAAATGGGGTGGGCTATCAACCATATCGGGTGGTAGTCTTG
AGCTTTGAGCTGCTCCACGCACCGGCTACAGTTTGCGGACCGAAGAAAAGCACTAACCTGGTGAAGAATA
AATGTGTGAACTTCAACTTTAATGGGCTCACCGGAACAGGGGTGCTGACAGAATCAAACAAGAAATTTCT
CCCTTTTCAACAATTTGGTAGAGACATTGCCGATACCACAGATGCCGTCCGCGATCCGCAAACACTGGAA
ATCCTCGATATAACACCCTGTAGCTTCGGCGGGGTCAGCGTGATAACTCCCGGAACGAACACATCCAACC
AAGTGGCTGTCCTGTATCAAGATGTCAACTGTACCGAAGTCCCTGTGGCGATACACGCCGACCAACTGAC
ACCCACCTGGAGAGTCTACTCAACAGGTTCCAATGTCTTTCAAACTAGAGCGGGTTGTCTCATTGGCGCT
GAGCATGTCAATAATTCATACGAATGTGATATTCCTATTGGGGCAGGAATCTGTGCGTCTTATCAAACTC
AAACGAACTCACCACGGCGCGCTCGCTCAGTAGCCAGCCAGTCCATAATCGCCTATACCATGAGTCTCGG
GGCTGAGAACTCCGTGGCTTATTCAAACAATTCCATCGCAATCCCAACTAACTTTACCATTAGCGTTACC
ACGGAAATCTTGCCCGTCAGCATGACTAAGACGAGCGTAGACTGTACGATGTATATCTGTGGGGATTCCA
CCGAGTGTAGCAACCTCTTGCTTCAATACGGGTCTTTCTGTACTCAACTCAACCGAGCATTGACCGGAAT
TGCGGTCGAACAAGACAAGAATACCCAAGAGGTGTTCGCACAAGTAAAGCAAATATACAAAACGCCGCCA
ATCAAAGATTTTGGCGGGTTTAATTTTAGCCAAATACTGCCAGACCCATCTAAGCCTTCAAAACGCAGCT
TTATCGAGGATCTGCTGTTCAACAAAGTTACGTTGGCTGACGCGGGTTTCATTAAGCAGTATGGGGATTG
TTTGGGAGACATTGCGGCCCGCGACCTTATCTGTGCTCAAAAATTCAATGGGTTGACAGTTCTGCCCCCT
CTGCTCACTGATGAGATGATTGCACAGTATACATCAGCATTGTTGGCAGGAACCATTACATCCGGCTGGA
CTTTTGGCGCGGGTGCGGCCCTTCAAATACCTTTCGCTATGCAAATGGCTTACAGATTCAATGGGATTGG
TGTCACGCAAAATGTATTGTATGAAAATCAGAAGCTGATCGCTAATCAATTTAACAGCGCGATTGGCAAG
ATCCAAGATTCACTGTCAAGCACAGCGTCCGCCCTCGGCAAACTCCAAGATGTTGTGAATCAAAACGCCC
AGGCCCTGAATACCCTCGTGAAGCAACTGAGTTCTAACTTCGGCGCAATCTCCAGCGTCCTCAACGACAT
ATTGTCCAGACTTGATAAGGTGGAAGCCGAGGTGCAAATTGATCGGCTCATCACAGGCAGGCTCCAGTCA
CTCCAAACTTATGTGACACAACAGTTGATCCGGGCTGCTGAGATACGAGCAAGCGCCAACCTGGCCGCCA
CTAAAATGTCAGAGTGCGTGCTCGGGCAGTCCAAACGGGTTGACTTTTGTGGCAAGGGCTATCACTTGAT
GTCCTTCCCCCAATCCGCCCCACATGGAGTGGTCTTTCTCCACGTCACTTATGTCCCTGCTCAAGAGAAG
AACTTTACGACAGCTCCAGCAATCTGTCACGATGGCAAAGCGCACTTTCCCAGGGAAGGCGTTTTCGTCA
GTAATGGCACGCATTGGTTTGTGACCCAAAGGAATTTCTATGAACCCCAAATCATAACCACTGACAATAC
ATTTGTCTCAGGCAACTGTGATGTGGTCATTGGGATCGTGAACAACACGGTATATGATCCCCTGCAACCC
GAGTTGGATAGCTTCAAAGAGGAATTGGATAAATACTTTAAGAATCATACTTCACCCGATGTTGATCTCG
GGGACATATCAGGAATAAATGCAAGTGTCGTCAACATTCAGAAAGAGATTGATCGCCTTAATGAGGTCGC
CAAGAACTTGAATGAATCTTTGATCGACTTGCAAGAACTGGGCAAATACGAACAATATATTAAATGGCCC
TGGTACATTTGGTTGGGCTTTATCGCCGGACTTATAGCTATCGTTATGGTCACAATTATGTTGTGCTGTA
TGACTAGCTGTTGTTCCTGCTTGAAAGGATGTTGCAGTTGCGGATCTTGTTGTAAATAAAGGATCCTCTA
GAAGTTGTCTCCTCCTGCACTGACTGACTGATACAATCGATTTCTGGATCCGCAGGCCTAATCAACCTCT
GGATTACAAAATTTGTGAAAGATTGACTGGTATTCTTAACTATGTTGCTCCTTTTACGCTATGTGGATAC
GCTGCTTTAATGCCTTTGTATCATGCTATTGCTTCCCGTATGGCTTTCATTTTCTCCTCCTTGTATAAAT
CCTGGTTGCTGTCTCTTTATGAGGAGTTGTGGCCCGTTGTCAGGCAACGTGGCGTGGTGTGCACTGTGTT
TGCTGACGCAACCCCCACTGGTTGGGGCATTGCCACCACCTGTCAGCTCCTTTCCGGGACTTTCGCTTTC
CCCCTCCCTATTGCCACGGCGGAACTCATCGCCGCCTGCCTTGCCCGCTGCTGGACAGGGGCTCGGCTGT
TGGGCACTGACAATTCCGTGGTGTTGTCGGGGAAGCTGACGTCCTTTCCATGGCTGCTCGCCTGTGTTGC
CACCTGGATTCTGCGCGGGACGTCCTTCTGCTACGTCCCTTCGGCCCTCAATCCAGCGGACCTTCCTTCC
CGCGGCCTGCTGCCGGCTCTGCGGCCTCTTCCGCGTCTTCGCCTTCGCCCTCAGACGAGTCGGATCTCCC
TTTGGGCCGCCTCCCCGCCTGTCTAGCTTGACTGACTGAGATACAGCGTACCTTCAGCTCACAGACATGA
TAAGATACATTGATGAGTTTGGACAAACCACAACTAGAATGCAGTGAAAAAAATGCTTTATTTGTGAAAT
TTGTGATGCTATTGCTTTATTTGTAACCATTATAAGCTGCAATAAACAAGTTAACAACAACAATTGCATT
CATTTTATGTTTCAGGTTCAGGGGGAGGTGTGGGAGGTTTTTTAAAGCAAGTAAAACCTCTACAAATGTG
GTATTGGCCCATCTCTATCGGTATCGTAGCATAACCCCTTGGGGCCTCTAAACGGGTCTTGAGGGGTTTT
TTGTGCCCCTCGGGCCGGATTGCTATCTACCGGCATTGGCGCAGAAAAAAATGCCTGATGCGACGCTGCG
CGTCTTATACTCCCACATATGCCAGATTCAGCAACGGATACGGCTTCCCCAACTTGCCCACTTCCATACG
TGTCCTCCTTACCAGAAATTTATCCTTAAGGTCGTCAGCTATCCTGCAGGCGATCTCTCGATTTCGATCA
AGACATTCCTTTAATGGTCTTTTCTGGACACCACTAGGGGTCAGAAGTAGTTCATCAAACTTTCTTCCCT
CCCTAATCTCATTGGTTACCTTGGGCTATCGAAACTTAATTAAGCGATCTGCATCTCAATTAGTCAGCAA
CCATAGTCCCGCCCCTAACTCCGCCCATCCCGCCCCTAACTCCGCCCAGTTCCGCCCATTCTCCGCCCCA
TCGCTGACTAATTTTTTTTATTTATGCAGAGGCCGAGGCCGCCTCGGCCTCTGAGCTATTCCAGAAGTAG
TGAGGAGGCTTTTTTGGAGGCCTAGGCTTTTGCAAAGGAGGTAGCCAACATGATTGAACAAGATGGATTG
CACGCAGGTTCTCCCGCCGCTTGGGTGGAGAGGCTATTCGGCTATGACTGGGCACAACAGACAATCGGCT
GCTCTGATGCCGCCGTGTTCCGGCTGTCAGCGCAGGGGCGCCCGGTTCTTTTTGTCAAGACCGACCTGTC
CGGTGCCCTGAATGAACTCCAGGACGAGGCAGCGCGGCTATCGTGGCTGGCCACGACGGGCGTTCCTTGC
GCAGCTGTGCTCGACGTTGTCACTGAAGCGGGAAGGGACTGGCTGCTATTGGGCGAAGTGCCGGGGCAGG
ATCTCCTGTCATCTCACCTTGCTCCTGCCGAGAAAGTATCCATCATGGCTGATGCAATGCGGCGGCTGCA
TACGCTTGATCCGGCTACCTGCCCATTCGACCACCAAGCGAAACATCGCATCGAGCGAGCACGTACTCGG
ATGGAAGCCGGTCTTGTCGATCAGGATGATCTGGACGAAGAGCATCAGGGGCTCGCGCCAGCCGAACTGT
TCGCCAGGCTCAAGGCGCGGATGCCCGACGGCGAGGATCTCGTCGTGACCCACGGCGATGCCTGCTTGCC
GAATATCATGGTGGAAAATGGCCGCTTTTCTGGATTCATCGACTGTGGCCGGCTGGGTGTGGCGGACCGC
TATCAGGACATAGCGTTGGCTACCCGTGATATTGCTGAAGAGCTTGGCGGCGAATGGGCTGACCGCTTCC
TCGTGCTTTACGGTATCGCCGCTCCCGATTCGCAGCGCATCGCCTTCTATCGCCTTCTTGACGAGTTCTT
CTAGTATGTAAGCCCTGTGCCTTCTAGTTGCCAGCCATCTGTTGTTTGCCCCTCCCCCGTGCCTTCCTTG
ACCCTGGAAGGTGCCACTCCCACTGTCCTTTCCTAATAAAATGAGGAAATTGCATCGCATTGTCTGAGTA
GGTGTCATTCTATTCTGGGGGGTGGGGTGGGGCAGGACAGCAAGGGGGAGGATTGGGAAGACAATAGCAG
GCATGCTGGGGATGCGGTGGGCTCTATGGTTAATTAACCAGTCAAGTCAGCTACTTGGCGAGATCGACTT
GTCTGGGTTTCGACTACGCTCAGAATTGCGTCAGTCAAGTTCGATCTGGTCCTTGCTATTGCACCCGTTC
TCCGATTACGAGTTTCATTTAAATCATGTGAGCAAAAGGCCAGCAAAAGGCCAGGAACCGTAAAAAGGCC
GCGTTGCTGGCGTTTTTCCATAGGCTCCGCCCCCCTGACGAGCATCACAAAAATCGACGCTCAAGTCAGA
GGTGGCGAAACCCGACAGGACTATAAAGATACCAGGCGTTTCCCCCTGGAAGCTCCCTCGTGCGCTCTCC
TGTTCCGACCCTGCCGCTTACCGGATACCTGTCCGCCTTTCTCCCTTCGGGAAGCGTGGCGCTTTCTCAT
AGCTCACGCTGTAGGTATCTCAGTTCGGTGTAGGTCGTTCGCTCCAAGCTGGGCTGTGTGCACGAACCCC
CCGTTCAGCCCGACCGCTGCGCCTTATCCGGTAACTATCGTCTTGAGTCCAACCCGGTAAGACACGACTT
ATCGCCACTGGCAGCAGCCACTGGTAACAGGATTAGCAGAGCGAGGTATGTAGGCGGTGCTACAGAGTTC
TTGAAGTGGTGGCCTAACTACGGCTACACTAGAAGAACAGTATTTGGTATCTGCGCTCTGCTGAAGCCAG
TTACCTTCGGAAAAAGAGTTGGTAGCTCTTGATCCGGCAAACAAACCACCGCTGGTAGCGGTGGTTTTTT
TGTTTGCAAGCAGCAGATTACGCGCAGAAAAAAAGGATCTCAAGAAGATCCTTTGATCTTTTCTACGGGG
TCTGACGCTCAGTGGAACGAAAACTCACGTTAAGGGATTTTGGTCATGAGATTATCAAAAAGGATCTTCA
CCTAGATCCTTTTAAATTAAAAATGAAGTTTTAAATCAATCTAAAGTATATATGAGTAAACTTGGTCTGA
CAGTTACCAATGCTTAATCAGTGAGGCACCTATCTCAGCGATCTGTCTATTTCGTTCATCCATAGTTGCA
TTTAAATTTCCGAACTCTCCAAGGCCCTCGTCGGAAAATCTTCAAACCTTTCGTCCGATCCATCTTGCAG
GCTACCTCTCGAACGAACTATCGCAAGTCTCTTGGCCGGCCTTGCGCCTTGGCTATTGCTTGGCAGCGCC
TATCGCCAGGTATTACTCCAATCCCGAATATCCGAGATCGGGATCACCCGAGAGAAGTTCAACCTACATC
CTCAATCCCGATCTATCCGAGATCCGAGGAATATCGAAATCGGGGCGCGCCTGGTGTACCGAGAACGATC
CTCTCAGTGCGAGTCTCGACGATCCATATCGTTGCTTGGCAGTCAGCCAGTCGGAATCCAGCTTGGGACC
CAGGAAGTCCAATCGTCAGATATTGTACTCAAGCCTGGTCACGGCAGCGTACCGATCTGTTTAAACCTAG
ATATTGATAGTCTGATCGGTCAACGTATAATCGAGTCCTAGCTTTTGCAAACATCTATCAAGAGACAGGA
TCAGCAGGAGGCTTTCGCATGAGTATTCAACATTTCCGTGTCGCCCTTATTCCCTTTTTTGCGGCATTTT
GCCTTCCTGTTTTTGCTCACCCAGAAACGCTGGTGAAAGTAAAAGATGCTGAAGATCAGTTGGGTGCGCG
AGTGGGTTACATCGAACTGGATCTCAACAGCGGTAAGATCCTTGAGAGTTTTCGCCCCGAAGAACGCTTT
CCAATGATGAGCACTTTTAAAGTTCTGCTATGTGGCGCGGTATTATCCCGTATTGACGCCGGGCAAGAGC
AACTCGGTCGCCGCATACACTATTCTCAGAATGACTTGGTTGAGTATTCACCAGTCACAGAAAAGCATCT
TACGGATGGCATGACAGTAAGAGAATTATGCAGTGCTGCCATAACCATGAGTGATAACACTGCGGCCAAC
TTACTTCTGACAACGATTGGAGGACCGAAGGAGCTAACCGCTTTTTTGCACAACATGGGGGATCATGTAA
CTCGCCTTGATCGTTGGGAACCGGAGCTGAATGAAGCCATACCAAACGACGAGCGTGACACCACGATGCC
TGTAGCAATGGCAACAACCTTGCGTAAACTATTAACTGGCGAACTACTTACTCTAGCTTCCCGGCAACAG
TTGATAGACTGGATGGAGGCGGATAAAGTTGCAGGACCACTTCTGCGCTCGGCCCTTCCGGCTGGCTGGT
TTATTGCTGATAAATCTGGAGCCGGTGAGCGTGGGTCTCGCGGTATCATTGCAGCACTGGGGCCAGATGG
TAAGCCCTCCCGTATCGTAGTTATCTACACGACGGGGAGTCAGGCAACTATGGATGAACGAAATAGACAG
ATCGCTGAGATAGGTGCCTCACTGATTAAGCATTGGTAACCGATTCTAGGTGCATTGGCGCAGAAAAAAA
TGCCTGATGCGACGCTGCGCGTCTTATACTCCCACATATGCCAGATTCAGCAACGGATACGGCTTCCCCA
ACTTGCCCACTTCCATACGTGTCCTCCTTACCAGAAATTTATCCTTAAGATCCCGAATCGTTTAAACTCG
ACTCTGGCTCTATCGAATCTCCGTCGTTTCGAGCTTACGCGAACAGCCGTGGCGCTCATTTGCTCGTCGG
GCATCGAATCTCGTCAGCTATCGTCAGCTTACCTTTTTGGCAGCGATCGCGGCTCCCGACATCTTGGACC
ATTAGCTCCACAGGTATCTTCTTCCCTCTAGTGGTCATAACAGCAGCTTCAGCTACCTCTCAATTCAAAA
AACCCCTCAAGACCCGTTTAGAGGCCCCAAGGGGTTATGCTATCAATCGTTGCGTTACACACACAAAAAA
CCAACACACATCCATCTTCGATGGATAGCGATTTTATTATCTAACTGCTGATCGAGTGTAGCCAGATCTA
GTAATCAATTACGGGGTCATTAGTTCATAGCCCATATATGGAGTTCCGCGTTACATAACTTACGGTAAAT
GGCCCGCCTGGCTGACCGCCCAACGACCCCCGCCCATTGACGTCAATAATGACGTATGTTCCCATAGTAA
CGCCAATAGGGACTTTCCATTGACGTCAATGGGTGGAGTATTTACGGTAAACTGCCCACTTGGCAGTACA
TCAAGTGTATCATATGCCAAGTACGCCCCCTATTGACGTCAATGACGGTAAATGGCCCGCCTGGCATTAT
GCCCAGTACATGACCTTATGGGACTTTCCTACTTGGCAGTACATCTACGTATTAGTCATCGCTATTACCA
TGCTGATGCGGTTTTGGCAGTACATCAATGGGCGTGGATAGCGGTTTGACTCACGGGGATTTCCAAGTCT
CCACCCCATTGACGTCAATGGGAGTTTGTTTTGGCACCAAAATCAACGGGACTTTCCAAAATGTCGTAAC
AACTCCGCCCCATTGACGCAAATGGGCGGTAGGCGTGTACGGTGGGAGGTCTATATAAGCAGAGCTGGTT
TAGTGAACCGTCAGATCGCCTGGAGACGCCATCCACGCTGTTTTGACCTCCATAGAAGACACCGGGACCG
ATCCAGCCTCCCCTCGAAGCTTACATGTGGTACCGAGCTCGGATCCTGAGAACTTCAGGGTGAGTCTATG
GGACCCTTGATGTTTTCTTTCCCCTTCTTTTCTATGGTTAAGTTCATGTCATAGGAAGGGGAGAAGTAAC
AGGGTACACATATTGACCAAATCAGGGTAATTTTGCATTTGTAATTTTAAAAAATGCTTTCTTCTTTTAA
TATACTTTTTTGTTTATCTTATTTCTAATACTTTCCCTAATCTCTTTCTTTCAGGGCAATAATGATACAA
TGTATCATGCCTCTTTGCACCATTCTAAAGAATAACAGTGATAATTTCTGGGTTAAGGCAATAGCAATAT
TTCTGCATATAAATATTTCTGCATATAAATTGTAACTGATGTAAGAGGTTTCATATTGCTAATAGCAGCT
ACAATCCAGCTACCATTCTGCTTTTATTTTATGGTTGGGATAAGGCTGGATTATTCTGAGTCCAAGCTAG
GCCCTTTTGCTAATCATGTTCATACCTCTTATCTTCCTCCCACAGCTCCTGGGCAACGTGCTGGTCTGTG
TGCTGGCCCATCACTTTGGCAAAGGCGGCCGC
